>Addgene plasmid #57448 | mEos3.2-CCPB1-C-18 | depositor partial sequence | sequence record 88582 | insert sequence
GATCCGCTAGCGCTACCGGTCGCCACCATGAGTGCGATTAAGCCAGACATGAAGATCAAACTCCGTATGG
AAGGCAACGTAAACGGGCACCACTTTGTGATCGACGGAGATGGTACAGGCAAGCCTTTTGAGGGAAAACA
GAGTATGGATCTTGAAGTCAAAGAGGGCGGACCTCTGCCTTTTGCCTTTGATATCCTGACCACTGCATTC
CATTACGGCAACAGGGTATTCGCCAAATATCCAGACAACATACAAGACTATTTTAAGCAGTCGTTTCCTA
AGGGGTATTCGTGGGAACGAAGCTTGACTTTCGAAGACGGGGGCATTTGCAACGCCAGAAACGACATAAC
AATGGAAGGGGACACTTTCTATAATAAAGTTCGATTTTATGGTACCAACTTTCCCGCCAATGGTCCAGTT
ATGCAGAAGAAGACGCTGAAATGGGAGCCCTCCACTGAGAAAATGTATGTGCGTGATGGAGTGCTGACGG
GTGATATTGAGATGGCTTTGTTGCTTGAAGGAAATGCCCATTACCGATGTGACTTCAGAACTACTTACAA
AGCTAAGGAGAAGGGTGTCAAGTTACCAGGCGCCCACTTTGTGGACCACTGCATTGAGATTTTAAGCCAT
GACAAAGATTACAACAAGGTTAAGCTGTATGAGCATGCTGTTGCTCATTCTGGATTGCCTGACAATGCCA
GACGATCCGGACTCAGATCTCGAGAGTCCAGTGGATATTCGTCTCGGTCGGGTGGAAGCAGTGACCAGCA
GCTGGATTGTGCCTTGGATTTGATGAGGCGTCTGCCTCCGCAGCAGATAGAGAAGAATCTCAGTGACCTC
ATTGACTTGGTCCCAAGCCTCTGTGAAGATCTCCTCTCCTCTGTTGATCAGCCATTGAAGATTGCACGAG
ATAAGGTGGTAGGAAAAGACTATCTATTGTGTGACTACAACAGAGATGGAGACTCGTATAGATCACCGTG
GAGTAACAAGTATGATCCTCCCCTGGAAGACGGTGCCATGCCATCTGCTCGCCTGCGCAAGCTGGAGGTG
GAAGCCAACAATGCCTTTGACCAGTATAGAGACTTGTATTTCGAAGGTGGAGTCTCCTCTGTCTACCTCT
GGGATCTGGATCATGGTTTTGCCGGTGTGATCCTCATTAAGAAAGCTGGAGATGGATCAAAGAAGATTAA
GGGATGCTGGGATTCCATCCACGTGGTGGAGGTTCAGGAGAAATCCAGCGGCCGTACTGCTCATTACAAG
CTGACCTCCACAGTGATGCTGTGGCTGCAGACTAATAAAACTGGTTCTGGTACCATGAACCTTGGCGGGA
GCCTCACCAGACAGATGGAGAAAGATGAGACTGTGAGCGACTCTTCTCCGCACATAGCCAATATTGGACG
CTTGGTAGAGGACATGGAAAACAAAATCAGAAGTACACTGAATGAGATTTATTTTGGAAAAACAAAGGAC
ATCGTGAATGGGCTGAGATCTATTGATGCTATCCCCGACAACCAAAAGTATAAGCAGTTGCAGAGGGAAC
TTTCTCAAGTGTTGACCCAGCGCCAGATCTACATCCAGCCTGATAACTAAGAATTCTGCAGTCGACGGTA
CCGCGGGCCCGGGATCCACCGGATCTAGATAACTGATCATAA
