>Addgene plasmid #57448 | mEos3.2-CCPB1-C-18 | addgene partial sequence | sequence record 117658 | CMV-F 5'-CGCAAATGGGCGGTAGGCGTG-3'
CCGTCAGATCCGCTAGCGCTACCGGTCGCCACCATGAGTGCGATTAAGCCAGACATGAAGATCAAACTCC
GTATGGAAGGCAACGTAAACGGGCACCACTTTGTGATCGACGGAGATGGTACAGGCAAGCCTTTTGAGGG
AAAACAGAGTATGGATCTTGAAGTCAAAGAGGGCGGACCTCTGCCTTTTGCCTTTGATATCCTGACCACT
GCATTCCATTACGGCAACAGGGTATTCGCCAAATATCCAGACAACATACAAGACTATTTTAAGCAGTCGT
TTCCTAAGGGGTATTCGTGGGAACGAAGCTTGACTTTCGAAGACGGGGGCATTTGCAACGCCAGAAACGA
CATAACAATGGAAGGGGACACTTTCTATAATAAAGTTCGATTTTATGGTACCAACTTTCCCGCCAATGGT
CCAGTTATGCAGAAGAAGACGCTGAAATGGGAGCCCTCCACTGAGAAAATGTATGTGCGTGATGGAGTGC
TGACGGGTGATATTGAGATGGCTTTGTTGCTTGAAGGAAATGCCCATTACCGATGTGACTTCAGAACTAC
TTACAAAGCTAAGGAGAAGGGTGTCAAGTTACCAGGCGCCCACTTTGTGGACCACTGCATTGAGATTTTA
AGCCATGACAAAGATTACAACAAGGTTAAGCTGTATGAGCATGCTGTTGCTCATTCTGGATTGCCTGACA
ATGCCAGACGATCCGGACTCAGATCTCGAGAGTCCAGTGGATATTCGTCTCGGTCGGGTGGAAGCAGTGA
CCAGCAGCTGGATTGTGCCTTGGATTTGATGAGGCGTCTGCCTCCGCAGCAGATAGAGAAGAATCTCAGT
GACCTCATTGACTTGGTCCCAAGCCTCTGTG
