[The description below was written by a language model from this plasmid's Addgene catalogue record.]
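Description:
mEos3.2-CCPB1-C-18 is a mammalian expression plasmid built on the mEos3.2-C1 backbone (about 4.75 kb without the insert). It encodes a fusion of the photoconvertible fluorescent protein mEos3.2 to the chicken (Gallus gallus) actin capping protein beta subunit, listed as CCPB1 and linked to the CAPZB gene. Expression is driven by the CMV promoter, a strong constitutive promoter in most mammalian cell lines. mEos3.2 is supplied by the backbone and sits at the N terminus of the fusion, so the capping protein is attached to the C-terminal end of the fluorophore. The "C-18" in the name may denote this orientation and a linker length, but the record does not say so explicitly. A 3′ sequencing primer that anneals in an SV40 polyadenylation region implies that such a signal follows the coding sequence. The plasmid is maintained in E. coli at high copy number under kanamycin selection, and a neomycin resistance marker allows G418 selection of transfected mammalian cells. The cloning method is not recorded, and no feature table was provided, so the origin of replication and other backbone details are not stated.

The construct is a localization marker for actin capping protein, which binds the barbed ends of actin filaments. mEos3.2 is a monomeric green-to-red photoconvertible protein. The record gives excitation/emission values of 507/516 nm for the first state and 572/580 nm for the second, corresponding to the green and photoconverted red forms. These properties suit the fusion to live-cell imaging, to tracking of photoconverted protein populations, and to single-molecule localization approaches such as PALM, although the record itself lists only the localization target and the spectra.
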