Addgene plasmid #57448: mEos3.2-CCPB1-C-18
Purpose: Localization: Actin Capping Protein , Excitation: 507 / 572, Emission: 516 / 580
Depositing lab: Michael Davidson. Depositing organization: Florida State University, Tallahassee.
Backbone
  Vector backbone: mEos3.2-C1
  Backbone size w/o insert (bp): 4750
  Vector type: Mammalian Expression
  Selectable markers: Neomycin (select with G418)
Growth in bacteria
  Bacterial resistance: Kanamycin, 50 μg/mL
  Growth temperature: 37°C
  Growth strain: DH5alpha
  Copy number: High Copy
Gene/Insert
  Gene/Insert name: CCPB1
  Species: G. gallus (chicken)
  GenBank ID: NP_990768.1|
  Entrez Gene: CAPZB
  Promoter: CMV
  Tag / fusion protein: mEos3.2 (N terminal on backbone)
  Cloning method: Unknown
  Sequencing primers: 5′ CMV-F; 3′ SV40pA-R
Terms and licenses: Academic/Nonprofit Terms; Industry Terms
Depositor comments: . Excitation = 507 / 572; Emission = 516 / 580
How to cite: mEos3.2-CCPB1-C-18 was a gift from Michael Davidson (Addgene plasmid # 57448 ; http://n2t.net/addgene:57448 ; RRID:Addgene_57448)
